>Addgene plasmid #218300 | pICOZ-MAG-H181A | addgene full sequence | sequence record 444222 | Addgene NGS Result
AAACAAACTCCCATTGACGTCAATGGGGTGGAGACTTGGAAATCCCCGTGAGTCAAACCGCTATCCACGC
CCATTGATGTACTGCCAAAACCGCATCACCATGGTAATAGCGATGACTAATACGTAGATGTACTGCCAAG
TAGGAAAGTCCCATAAGGTCATGTACTGGGCATAATGCCAGGCGGGCCATTTACCGTCATTGACGTCAAT
AGGGGGCGTACTTGGCATATGATACACTTGATGTACTGCCAAGTGGGCAGTTTACCGTAAATACTCCACC
CATTGACGTCAATGGAAAGTCCCTATTGGCGTTACTATGGGAACATACGTCATTATTGACGTCAATGGGC
GGGGGTCGTTGGGCGGTCAGCCAGGCGGGCCATTTACCGTAAGTTATGTAACGCGGAACTCCATATATGG
GCTATGAACTAATGACCCCGTAATTGATTACTATTAATAACTAGTCAATAATCAATGTCAACGCGTATAT
CTGGCCCGTCGACTGGCCGTCGTTTTACAAGGCCATGGGTTAACCCATATGGCCTCGCGACGCGTTATGT
ATCCGCTCATGAGACAATAACCCTGATAAATGCTTCAATAATATTGAAAAGGAAGAGTATGGCCAAGTTG
ACCAGTGCCGTTCCGGTGCTCACCGCGCGCGACGTCGCCGGAGCGGTCGAGTTCTGGACCGACCGGCTCG
GGTTCTCCCGGGACTTCGTGGAGGACGACTTCGCCGGTGTGGTCCGGGACGACGTGACCCTGTTCATCAG
CGCGGTCCAGGACCAGGTGGTGCCGGACAACACCCTGGCCTGGGTGTGGGTGCGCGGCCTGGACGAGCTG
TACGCCGAGTGGTCGGAGGTCGTGTCCACGAACTTCCGGGACGCCTCCGGGCCGGCCATGACCGAGATCG
GCGAGCAGCCGTGGGGGCGGGAGTTCGCCCTGCGCGACCCGGCCGGCAACTGCGTGCACTTCGTGGCCGA
GGAGCAGGACTGACGTAGAAAAGATCAAAGGATCTTCTTGAGATCCTTTTTTCCTGCGCGTAATCTGCTG
CTTGCAAACAAAAAAACCACCGCTACCAGCGGTGGTTTTTTTGCCGGATCAAGAGCTACCAACTCTTTTT
CCGAAGGTAACTGGCTTCAGCAGAGCGCGGATACCAAATACTGTTCTTCTAGTGTAGCCGTAGTTAGGCC
ACCACTTCAAGAACTCTGTAGCACCGCCTACATACCTCGCTCTGCTAATCCTGTTACCAGTGGCTGCTGC
CAGTGGCGATAAGTCGTGTCTTACCGGGTTGGACTCAAGACGATAGTTACCGGATAAGGCGCAGCGGTCG
GGCTGAACGGGGGGTTCGTGCACACAGCCCAGCTTGGAGCGAACGACCTACACCGAACTGAGATACCTAC
AGCGTGAGCTATGAGAAAGCGCCACGCTTCCCGAAGGGAGAAAGGCGGACAGGTATCCGGTAAGCGGCAG
GGTCGGAACAGGAGAGCGCACGAGGGAGCTTCCAGGGGGAAACGCCTGGTATCTTTATAGTCCTGTCGGG
TTTCGCCACCTCTGACTTGAGCGTCGATTTTTGTGATGCTCGTCAGGGGGGCGGAGCCTATGGAAAAACA
CATGTGTTTAAACGGGCCCACTGTCTCGAGGATATCCCACACAGGAAACAGCTATGACCGCCATAGAGCC
CACCGCATCCCCAGCATGCCTGCTATTGTCTTCCCAATCCTCCCCCTTGCTGTCCTGCCCCACCCCACCC
CCCAGAATAGAATGACACCTACTCAGACAATGCGATGCAATTTCCTCATTTTATTAGGAAAGGACAGTGG
GAGTGGCACCTTCCAGGGTCAAGGAAGGCACGGGGGAGGGGCAAACAACAGATGGCTGGCAACTAGAAGG
CACAGTCGAGGCTGATCAGCGAGCTCTAGCATTTAGGTGACACTATAGAATAGGGCCCTCTAGATGCATG
CTCGAGCGGCCGCTCATCAATATTTGGTCGCATGGCCGTTATTGCGAATCACCGCGCGCATACGTTTCGG
CATGCTTTCCACCAGGCTTTTACAGGTGCTCGGAGGTATGCTGTACCACGCGTTTTCAATATGCTTCCAC
AGTTTCTCTTTGGTGCGTGAACCTGCAGGAGGCAGCTTGGCCTTCACAATCTTCCACAGGTTTTCGATCG
GGTTCAGATCAGGGCTCTGCGCAGGCCAGTTCATCACATCAATCTTCTGGTCCACGAACCATTTCTTCAC
CGCTTTGGCGGTATGCTTCGGGTCGTTATCATGCATGAACTGCCACTTCAGAGGCATTTCCCATTCGGCG
TGAGGCAGCATCACGGTCTGAATAATGTTCAGGTAGCGATGCTGATCCATGATGTCTTTGATCCAGAAGA
TAGGGCCCACGCCATACCATGAGAAGCACGCCCACACCATAATGTTGCCGCCGCCAGCTTTCACGGTTTT
CAGGGTATACTGAGGGCGATACGCGGTATTCTTAGGGCGGCGCACAAAACGTTTGCCATCGCTGCCCACC
AGGTTCACTTTGCTCTCATCGCTCCACAGCACGTTGCGCCATTTGTTTAAGTTCTCGCCCGCCCAATCAT
AGTGCTCGCGCGCAAATTGTAAGCGTGCCTGCACATGACAACGACGCAGCAGAGGCACTTTACGAGGATT
GCGGCCCACCAGATTATTCTCGAACAGGCGACGTTGAACGGTGCGATCGCTAACGCTCAGCTGCAGTTCA
TCACGAATGGCGCGCGCGCTTTTAAACGGGTCGGCTTTACACAGACGGGTCATACGTGCATCATCACGCG
CGCTAGTTTTACGAGGGCGGCCAGTAGGAATTTTGGTGCCGGTGCTATGCAGGGCGTTATACACAAAGGT
CTTGCTGCGGCCCAGGATTTCCGCAATTTTGCGTTGGCTATAACCGGCGGCGCTTAAGCGTTTAATGTCC
AGGCGCTGTTGTTGGGTGCTATGCGCTGAACGACCCATGGTGGCGGCGAATTCCAGCACACTGGCGGCCG
TTACTAGTGGATCCGAGCTCGGTACCAAGCTTGGGTCTCCCTATAGTGAGTCGTATTAATTTCGATAAGC
CAGTAAGCAGTGGGTTCTCTAGTTAGCCAGAGAGCTCTGCTTATATAGACCTCCCACCGTACACGCCTAC
CGCCCATTTGCGTCAATGGGGCGGAGTTGTTACGACATTTTGGAAAGTCCCGTTGATTTTGGTGCCA
Features (pLannotate 1.2.2; 10 found; start..end, strand, type, name):
    100..479     -  enhancer       CMV enhancer: human cytomegalovirus immediate early enhancer
    502..520     +  CDS            lacZα (fragment): LacZα fragment of β-galactosidase; lacZ fragment
    556..618     +  promoter       AmpR promoter: bla
    619..993     +  CDS            BleoR: antibiotic-binding protein; Sh ble from Streptoalloteichus hindustanus; confers resistance to bleomycin, phleomycin, and Zeocin™
   1018..1606    +  rep_origin     ori: high-copy-number ColE1/pMB1/pBR322/pUC origin of replication
   1671..1895    -  polyA_signal   bGH poly(A) signal: bovine growth hormone polyadenylation signal
   1921..1939    +  promoter       SP6 promoter: promoter for bacteriophage SP6 RNA polymerase
   3050..3068    -  promoter       T7 promoter: promoter for bacteriophage T7 RNA polymerase
   3084..3117    -  LTR            5' LTR (truncated) (fragment): truncated 5' long terminal repeat (LTR) from HIV-1
   3113..99      -  promoter       CMV promoter (across the origin): human cytomegalovirus (CMV) immediate early promoter
