[The description below was written by a language model from this plasmid's Addgene catalogue record and pLannotate feature annotations shown in this document.]
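Description:
pICOZ-MAG-H181A is a compact mammalian expression plasmid (about 3.2 kb) built on the pICOZ backbone and designed to produce a point mutant of the MAG DNA transposase in transfected mammalian cells. It is propagated in E. coli through a ColE1/pUC-type origin of replication. The feature annotation calls this origin high-copy, whereas the catalogue entry lists the plasmid as low copy. Selection relies on the Sh ble gene (BleoR), which confers resistance to Zeocin/bleomycin and is driven here by the bacterial bla (AmpR) promoter. No separate mammalian selection cassette is annotated. A very short lacZα remnant is also detected and is probably a cloning vestige.

The expression cassette lies on the reverse strand. The human cytomegalovirus immediate-early enhancer and promoter span the sequence origin and are followed by a T7 promoter. Next comes an unannotated stretch of roughly 1.1 kb, then an opposing SP6 promoter and the bovine growth hormone polyadenylation signal. The annotation tool did not recognise the transposase, but this unannotated interval is the only region positioned to hold the synthetic MAG H181A coding sequence. CMV would drive strong constitutive transcription of it, and the bGH signal would provide 3′ end processing. The flanking T7 and SP6 promoters could serve for in vitro transcription or as sequencing primer sites. A small fragment matching a truncated HIV-1 5′ LTR sits just downstream of the CMV promoter and is too short to indicate any lentiviral function.

The record describes the construct only as an expression vector for a MAG transposase mutant. It does not state what effect the histidine-to-alanine change at position 181 has, nor does it mention any tags. Such a helper plasmid would typically be co-delivered with a transposon donor to compare the mutant's transposition activity with that of the wild-type enzyme.
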