Addgene plasmid #218300: pICOZ-MAG-H181A
Purpose: Mammalian expression vector for expression of MAG transposase mutant
Depositing lab: Haoyi Wang. Depositing organization: Institute of Zoology, Chinese Academy of Sciences. Publication: Heterologous survey of 130 DNA transposons in human cells highlights their functional divergence and expands the genome engineering toolbox. Zhang T, Tan S, Tang N, Li Y, Zhang C, Sun J, Guo Y, Gao H, Cai Y, Sun W, Wang C, Fu L, Ma H, Wu Y, Hu X, Zhang X, Gee P, Yan W, Zhao Y, Chen Q, Guo B, Wang H, Zhang YE. Cell. 2024 Jul 11;187(14):3741-3760.e30. doi: 10.1016/j.cell.2024.05.007. Epub 2024 Jun 5. PubMed 38843831.
Backbone
  Vector backbone: pICOZ
  Vector type: Mammalian Expression
Growth in bacteria
  Bacterial resistance: Bleocin (Zeocin), 50 μg/mL
  Growth temperature: 37°C
  Growth strain: DH5alpha
  Copy number: Low Copy
Gene/Insert
  Gene/Insert name: H181A mutant of MAG transposase
  Species: Synthetic
  Cloning method: Restriction Enzyme; 5′ cloning site Unknown (unknown if destroyed); 3′ cloning site Unknown (unknown if destroyed)
Terms and licenses: Academic/Nonprofit Terms; Industry Terms: Not Available to Industry
How to cite: pICOZ-MAG-H181A was a gift from Haoyi Wang (Addgene plasmid # 218300 ; http://n2t.net/addgene:218300 ; RRID:Addgene_218300)
